>Addgene plasmid #61530 | mChF-AIP (TE) | depositor partial sequence | sequence record 100272 | Author's partial sequence
CCACCGGTCGCCACCATGGTAAGCAAGGGCGAGGAGGATAACATGGCCATCATCAAGGAGTTCATGCGCT
TCAAGGTGCACATGGAGGGCTCCGTGAACGGCCACGAGTTCGAGATCGAGGGCGAGGGCGAGGGCCGCCC
CTACGAGGGCACCCAGACCGCCAAGCTGAAGGTGACCAAGGGTGGCCCCCTGCCCTTCGCCTGGGACATC
CTGTCCCCTCAGTTCATGTACGGCTCCAAGGCCTACGTGAAGCACCCCGCCGACATCCCCGACTACTTGA
AGCTGTCCTTCCCCGAGGGCTTCAAGTGGGAGCGCGTGATGAACTTCGAGGACGGCGGCGTGGTGACCGT
GACCCAGGACTCCTCCCTGCAGGACGGCGAGTTCATCTACAAGGTGAAGCTGCGCGGCACCAACTTCCCC
TCCGACGGCCCCGTAATGCAGAAGAAGACTATGGGCTGGGAGGCCTCCTCCGAGCGGATGTACCCCGAGG
ACGGCGCCCTGAAGGGCGAGATCAAGCAGAGGCTGAAGCTGAAGGACGGCGGCCACTACGACGCTGAGGT
CAAGACCACCTACAAGGCCAAGAAGCCCGTGCAGCTGCCCGGCGCCTACAACGTCAACATCAAGTTGGAC
ATCACCTCCCACAACGAGGACTACACCATCGTGGAACAGTACGAACGCGCCGAGGGCCGCCACTCCACCG
GCGGCATGGACGAGCTGTACAAGAGTGCTGGTGGTGGAGTGCAGGTGGAAACCATCTCCCCAGGAGACGG
GCGCACCTTCCCCAAGCGCGGCCAGACCTGCGTGGTGCACTACACCGGGATGCTTGAAGATGGAAAGAAA
TTTGATTCCTCCCGGGACAGAAACAAGCCCTTTAAGTTTATGCTAGGCAAGCAGGAGGTGATCCGAGGCT
GGGAAGAAGGGGTTGCCCAGATGAGTGTGGGTCAGAGAGCCAAACTGACTATATCTCCAGATTATGCCTA
TGGTGCCACTGGGCACCCAGGCATCATCCCACCACATGCCACTCTCGTCTTCGATGTGGAGCTTCTAAAA
CTGGAAAGTGCTGGTGGTAGTGCTGGTGGTAGTGCTGGTGGTAGTGCTGGTGGTAGTGCTGGTGGTCCTC
GAGCTCAAGCTTCGAATTCAGGATCAGGAGAGGGATCAACCAAGATGAGAAGAGTGGCTGAACTGGTGGA
CCTTGGAACCGGAGGATCAGAGCTCTGACTGCAGG
