>Addgene plasmid #61530 | mChF-AIP (TE) | addgene partial sequence | sequence record 102701 | mCherry-F 5'-ccccgtaatgcagaagaaga-3'
GAGGACGGCGCCCTGAAGGGCGAGATCAAGCAGAGGCTGAAGCTGAAGGACGGCGGCCACTACGACGCTG
AGGTCAAGACCACCTACAAGGCCAAGAAGCCCGTGCAGCTGCCCGGCGCCTACAACGTCAACATCAAGTT
GGACATCACCTCCCACAACGAGGACTACACCATCGTGGAACAGTACGAACGCGCCGAGGGCCGCCACTCC
ACCGGCGGCATGGACGAGCTGTACAAGAGTGCTGGTGGTGGAGTGCAGGTGGAAACCATCTCCCCAGGAG
ACGGGCGCACCTTCCCCAAGCGCGGCCAGACCTGCGTGGTGCACTACACCGGGATGCTTGAAGATGGAAA
GAAATTTGATTCCTCCCGGGACAGAAACAAGCCCTTTAAGTTTATGCTAGGCAAGCAGGAGGTGATCCGA
GGCTGGGAAGAAGGGGTTGCCCAGATGAGTGTGGGTCAGAGAGCCAAACTGACTATATCTCCAGATTATG
CCTATGGTGCCACTGGGCACCCAGGCATCATCCCACCACATGCCACTCTCGTCTTCGATGTGGAGCTTCT
AAAACTGGAAAGTGCTGGTGGTAGTGCTGGTGGTAGTGCTGGTGGTAGTGCTGGTGGTAGTGCTGGTGGT
CCTCGAGCTCAAGCTTCGAATTCAGGATCAGGAGAGGGATCAACCAAGATGAGAAGAGTGGCTGAACTGG
TGGACCTTGGAACCGGAGGATCAGAGCTCTGACTGCAGGGATCCACCGGATCTAGATAACTGATCATAAT
CAG
