>Addgene plasmid #61530 | mChF-AIP (TE) | addgene partial sequence | sequence record 102703 | SV40pA-R 5'-GAAATTTGTGATGCTATTGC-3'
CCTGCAGTCAGAGCTCTGATCCTCCGGTTCCAAGGTCCACCAGTTCAGCCACTCTTCTCATCTTGGTTGA
TCCCTCTCCTGATCCTGAATTCGAAGCTTGAGCTCGAGGACCACCAGCACTACCACCAGCACTACCACCA
GCACTACCACCAGCACTACCACCAGCACTTTCCAGTTTTAGAAGCTCCACATCGAAGACGAGAGTGGCAT
GTGGTGGGATGATGCCTGGGTGCCCAGTGGCACCATAGGCATAATCTGGAGATATAGTCAGTTTGGCTCT
CTGACCCACACTCATCTGGGCAACCCCTTCTTCCCAGCCTCGGATCACCTCCTGCTTGCCTAGCATAAAC
TTAAAGGGCTTGTTTCTGTCCCGGGAGGAATCAAATTTCTTTCCATCTTCAAGCATCCCGGTGTAGTGCA
CCACGCAGGTCTGGCCGCGCTTGGGGAAGGTGCGCCCGTCTCCTGGGGAGATGGTTTCCACCTGCACTCC
ACCACCAGCACTCTTGTACAGCTCGTCCATGCCGCCGGTGGAGTGGCGGCCCTCGGCGCGTTCGTACTGT
TCCACGATGGTGTAGTCCTCGTTGTGGGAGGTGATGTCCAACTTGATGTTGACGTTGTAGGCGCCGGGCA
GCTGCACGGGCTTCTTGGCCTTGTA
