[The description below was written by a language model from this plasmid's Addgene catalogue record.]
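Description:
mChF-AIP (TE) is a mammalian expression plasmid built on a C1-type backbone, in which a CMV promoter drives a three-part fusion protein. The core of the insert is human FK506 binding protein 1A (FKBP1A, also known as FKBP12). It carries mCherry at its N terminus and a peptide designated AIP at its C terminus. The plasmid is propagated in E. coli under kanamycin selection. The record lists the copy number as unknown and gives no origin of replication or mammalian selection marker. An SV40 polyadenylation region downstream of the insert is implied by the listed reverse sequencing primer, but no feature table is available to confirm the layout.

The "TE" in the name refers to a threonine-to-glutamate substitution (T389E) in the AIP portion, which is in frame with FKBP. The depositor notes that it arises from three adjacent nucleotide changes relative to the parental mChF-AIP construct. The record does not spell out what AIP stands for or what the mutation does. The associated publication concerns genetically encoded sensors and actuators for compartmentalized AMPK signaling, which suggests that AIP is a peptide acting on AMPK and that the TE version is a variant for comparison with the unmutated form.

FKBP is commonly used as one half of a rapamycin-inducible dimerization pair with FRB. A fusion of this kind would therefore typically be recruited to a chosen subcellular site by a co-expressed, localized FRB partner, with mCherry allowing its expression and relocation to be followed by fluorescence microscopy. This use is inferred from the design and the publication title rather than stated in the catalogue entry.
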