Addgene plasmid #61530: mChF-AIP (TE)
Purpose: Expression of human FK506 binding protein 1A (FKBP1A) tagged with mCherry and AIP (with TE mutation)
Depositing lab: Takanari Inoue. Depositing organization: Johns Hopkins University and School of Medicine. Publication: Compartmentalized AMPK signaling illuminated by genetically encoded molecular sensors and actuators. Miyamoto T, Rho E, Sample V, Akano H, Magari M, Ueno T, Gorshkov K, Chen M, Tokumitsu H, Zhang J, Inoue T. Cell Rep. 2015 Apr 28;11(4):657-70. doi: 10.1016/j.celrep.2015.03.057. Epub 2015 Apr 16. PubMed 25892241.
Backbone
  Vector backbone: C1
  Vector type: Mammalian Expression
Growth in bacteria
  Bacterial resistance: Kanamycin, 50 μg/mL
  Growth temperature: 37°C
  Growth strain: DH5alpha
  Copy number: Unknown
Gene/Insert
  Gene/Insert name: FK506 binding protein 1A
  Species: H. sapiens (human)
  Entrez Gene: FKBP1A (a.k.a. FKBP-12, FKBP-1A, FKBP1, FKBP12, PKC12, PKCI2, PPIASE)
  Promoter: CMV
  Tag / fusion protein: mCherry (N terminal on insert); AIP with TE mutation (see comments) (C terminal on insert)
  Cloning method: Unknown
  Sequencing primers: 5′ CMV Forward; 3′ SV40 poly A Reverse
Terms and licenses: Academic/Nonprofit Terms; Industry Terms: Not Available to Industry
Depositor comments: T389E in AIP (in-frame with) FKBP caused by GA mismatch at 1180 bp, AC mismatch at 1181 bp, and AT mismatch at 1182 bp in Author's partial sequence (please refer to mChF-AIP for comparison).
How to cite: mChF-AIP (TE) was a gift from Takanari Inoue (Addgene plasmid # 61530 ; http://n2t.net/addgene:61530 ; RRID:Addgene_61530)
